>Addgene plasmid #207490 | pIG-749_HA-GD2-28z_CAR_TFAP4 | addgene full sequence | sequence record 412290 | Addgene NGS Result
GAAGATCCTTTGATCTTTTCTACGGGGTCTGACGCTCAGTGGAACGAAAACTCACGTTAAGGGATTTTGG
TCATGAGATTATCAAAAAGGATCTTCACCTAGATCCTTTTAAATTAAAAATGAAGTTTTAAATCAATCTA
AAGTATATATGAGTAAACTTGGTCTGACAGTTACCAATGCTTAATCAGTGAGGCACCTATCTCAGCGATC
TGTCTATTTCGTTCATCCATAGTTGCCTGACTCCCCGTCGTGTAGATAACTACGATACGGGAGGGCTTAC
CATCTGGCCCCAGTGCTGCAATGATACCGCGAGACCCACGCTCACCGGCTCCAGATTTATCAGCAATAAA
CCAGCCAGCCGGAAGGGCCGAGCGCAGAAGTGGTCCTGCAACTTTATCCGCCTCCATCCAGTCTATTAAT
TGTTGCCGGGAAGCTAGAGTAAGTAGTTCGCCAGTTAATAGTTTGCGCAACGTTGTTGCCATTGCTACAG
GCATCGTGGTGTCACGCTCGTCGTTTGGTATGGCTTCATTCAGCTCCGGTTCCCAACGATCAAGGCGAGT
TACATGATCCCCCATGTTGTGCAAAAAAGCGGTTAGCTCCTTCGGTCCTCCGATCGTTGTCAGAAGTAAG
TTGGCCGCAGTGTTATCACTCATGGTTATGGCAGCACTGCATAATTCTCTTACTGTCATGCCATCCGTAA
GATGCTTTTCTGTGACTGGTGAGTACTCAACCAAGTCATTCTGAGAATAGTGTATGCGGCGACCGAGTTG
CTCTTGCCCGGCGTCAATACGGGATAATACCGCGCCACATAGCAGAACTTTAAAAGTGCTCATCATTGGA
AAACGTTCTTCGGGGCGAAAACTCTCAAGGATCTTACCGCTGTTGAGATCCAGTTCGATGTAACCCACTC
GTGCACCCAACTGATCTTCAGCATCTTTTACTTTCACCAGCGTTTCTGGGTGAGCAAAAACAGGAAGGCA
AAATGCCGCAAAAAAGGGAATAAGGGCGACACGGAAATGTTGAATACTCATACTCTTCCTTTTTCAATAT
TATTGAAGCATTTATCAGGGTTATTGTCTCATGAGCGGATACATATTTGAATGTATTTAGAAAAATAAAC
AAATAGGGGTTCCGCGCACATTTCCCCGAAAAGTGCCACCTGACGTCTAAGAAACCATTATTATCATGAC
ATTAACCTATAAAAATAGGCGTATCACGAGGCCCTTTCGTCTCGCGCGTTTCGGTGATGACGGTGAAAAC
CTCTGACACATGCAGCTCCCGGAGACGGTCACAGCTTGTCTGTAAGCGGATGCCGGGAGCAGACAAGCCC
GTCAGGGCGCGTCAGCGGGTGTTGGCGGGTGTCGGGGCTGGCTTAACTATGCGGCATCAGAGCAGATTGT
ACTGAGAGTGCACCATATGCGGTGTGAAATACCGCACAGATGCGTAAGGAGAAAATACCGCATCAGGCGC
CATTCGCCATTCAGGCTGCGCAACTGTTGGGAAGGGCGATCGGTGCGGGCCTCTTCGCTATTACGCCAGC
TGGCGAAAGGGGGATGTGCTGCAAGGCGATTAAGTTGGGTAACGCCAGGGTTTTCCCAGTCACGACGTTG
TAAAACGACGGCCAGTGAATTCGAGCTCGGTACCCTTTCAGGTTTCCTTGAGTGGCAGGCCAGGCCTGGC
CGTGAACGTTCACTGAAATCATGGCCTCTTGGCCAAGATTGATAGCTTGTGCCTGTCCCTGAGTCCCAGT
CCATCACGAGCAGCTGGTTTCTAAGATGCTATTTCCCGTATAAAGCATGAGCACGTGCATTCGCACGCCC
ACAGAGCCCCGCCCTTGTCCATCACTGGCATCTGGACTCCAGCCTGGGTTGGGGCAAAGAGGGAAATGAG
ATCATGTCCTAACCCTGATCCTCTTGTCCCACAGATATCCAGAACCCTGACCCTGCCGGATCGGGTGGGA
CTAGTGGCGGTGGAGGATCTGGAGGACAGTGCACCAACTATGCGCTGCTGAAACTGGCGGGCGATGTGGA
AAGCAACCCGGGCCCGATGGAGTATTTCATGGTGCCCACTCAGAAGGTGCCCTCTTTGCAACATTTCAGG
AAAACAGAGAAAGAAGTGATAGGAGGGCTCTGTAGCCTTGCCAACATTCCACTAACCCCCGAGACTCAGC
GGGACCAGGAGCGGCGGATTCGGCGGGAGATCGCCAACAGCAACGAGCGGAGACGCATGCAGAGCATCAA
CGCGGGATTCCAGTCCCTCAAGACCCTCATCCCCCACACAGACGGAGAGAAGCTCAGCAAGGCAGCCATT
CTCCAGCAGACAGCCGAGTACATCTTCTCCCTGGAGCAGGAGAAGACCAGGCTCTTGCAGCAGAACACAC
AGCTCAAGCGCTTCATCCAGGAGCTGAGCGGCTCGTCCCCCAAGCGACGGCGGGCAGAGGACAAGGACGA
AGGCATAGGCTCCCCGGACATCTGGGAGGACGAGAAGGCGGAGGACCTGCGGCGGGAGATGATTGAGCTG
CGGCAGCAGCTGGACAAGGAGCGCTCGGTGCGCATGATGCTGGAGGAGCAGGTGCGCTCGCTGGAGGCCC
ACATGTACCCGGAAAAGCTCAAGGTGATTGCGCAGCAGGTGCAGCTGCAGCAGCAGCAGGAACAGGTGAG
GCTGCTGCACCAGGAGAAGCTGGAGCGGGAACAGCAGCAGCTGCGGACCCAGCTTCTGCCCCCTCCGGCC
CCCACCCACCACCCCACGGTGATCGTGCCAGCACCGCCTCCTCCTCCCTCCCACCACATCAATGTCGTCA
CCATGGGCCCCTCCTCGGTCATCAACTCTGTTTCCACATCCCGGCAAAATCTGGACACCATCGTGCAGGC
AATCCAGCACATCGAGGGCACCCAGGAAAAGCAGGAGCTGGAGGAGGAGCAGCGGCGAGCTGTCATCGTG
AAGCCTGTCCGCAGCTGCCCGGAGGCCCCCACCTCTGACACCGCCTCCGACTCCGAGGCCTCAGACAGTG
ACGCCATGGACCAGAGCCGGGAGGAGCCGTCGGGGGACGGGGAGCTTCCCAGGGCTAAGAGAGGTTCAGG
ATCTGGAGGCGGATCTGGGGGAGGAACCGGTGCTGGAAGTGGTGAGGGCAGGGGATCTCTCCTTACTTGT
GGCGACGTGGAGGAGAACCCCGGCCCCATGGAATTCGGCCTGAGCTGGCTGTTCCTGGTGGCCATCCTGA
AGGGCGTGCAGTGCAGCAGAGACATCCTGCTGACCCAGACCCCTCTGAGCCTGCCTGTGTCTCTGGGCGA
TCAGGCCAGCATCAGCTGCAGATCCAGCCAGAGCCTGGTGCACCGGAACGGCAACACCTACCTGCACTGG
TATCTGCAGAAGCCCGGCCAGAGCCCCAAGCTGCTGATCCACAAGGTGTCCAACCGGTTCAGCGGCGTGC
CCGACAGATTTTCTGGCAGCGGCTCCGGCACCGACTTCACCCTGAAGATCAGCCGGGTGGAAGCCGAGGA
CCTGGGCGTGTACTTCTGCAGCCAGTCCACCCACGTGCCCCCCCTGACATTTGGCGCCGGAACAAAGCTG
GAACTGAAGGGGGGAGGCGGATCTGGCGGCGGAGGAAGTGGCGGAGGGGGATCTGAAGTGAAGCTGCAGC
AGTCCGGCCCCAGCCTGGTGGAACCTGGCGCCTCTGTGATGATCTCCTGCAAGGCCAGCGGCAGCTCCTT
CACCGGCTACAACATGAACTGGGTGCGCCAGAACATCGGCAAGAGCCTGGAATGGATCGGCGCCATCGAC
CCCTACTACGGCGGCACCAGCTACAACCAGAAGTTCAAGGGCAGAGCCACCCTGACCGTGGACAAGAGCA
GCAGCACCGCCTACATGCACCTGAAGTCCCTGACCAGCGAGGACAGCGCCGTGTACTACTGCGTGTCCGG
CATGAAGTACTGGGGCCAGGGCACAAGCGTGACCGTGTCTAGCGCCAAGACCACCCCCCCTAGCGTGTAC
GGAAGAGTGACAGTGTCCTCTGCCGAGCCCAAGAGCTGCGACAAGACCCACACCTGTCCCCCTTGTCCTG
CCCCTCCTGTTGCAGGCCCTTCCGTGTTCCTGTTCCCCCCAAAGCCCAAGGACACACTGATGATCAGCAG
AACCCCCGAAGTGACCTGCGTGGTGGTGGACGTGTCCCACGAGGACCCAGAAGTGAAGTTCAATTGGTAC
GTGGACGGCGTGGAAGTGCACAACGCCAAGACAAAGCCCAGAGAGGAACAGTACCAAAGCACCTACCGGG
TGGTGTCCGTGCTGACCGTGCTGCATCAGGATTGGCTGAACGGCAAAGAGTACAAGTGCAAAGTGTCCAA
CAAGGCCCTGCCTGCCCCCATCGAGAAAACCATCAGCAAGGCCAAGGGCCAGCCCCGCGAACCCCAGGTG
TACACACTGCCCCCTAGCAGGGACGAGCTGACCAAGAACCAGGTGTCCCTGACATGCCTCGTGAAGGGCT
TCTACCCCTCCGATATCGCCGTGGAATGGGAGAGCAACGGCCAGCCCGAGAACAACTACAAGACAACCCC
TCCCGTGCTGGACAGCGACGGCTCATTCTTCCTGTACAGCAAGCTGACAGTGGATAAGTCCCGGTGGCAG
CAGGGCAACGTGTTCAGCTGCTCCGTGATGCACGAGGCCCTGCACAACCACTACACCCAGAAAAGCCTGT
CCCTGAGCCCCGGCAAGAAGGACCCCAAAGCGGCCGCAATTGAAGTTATGTATCCTCCTCCTTACCTAGA
CAATGAGAAGAGCAATGGAACCATTATCCATGTGAAAGGGAAACACCTTTGTCCAAGTCCCCTATTTCCC
GGACCTTCTAAGCCCTTTTGGGTGCTGGTGGTGGTTGGGGGAGTCCTGGCTTGCTATAGCTTGCTAGTAA
CAGTGGCCTTTATTATTTTCTGGGTGAGGAGTAAGAGGAGCAGGCTCCTGCACAGTGACTACATGAACAT
GACTCCCCGCCGCCCCGGGCCCACCCGCAAGCATTACCAGCCCTATGCCCCACCACGCGACTTCGCAGCC
TATCGCTCCAGAGTGAAGTTCAGCAGGAGCGCAGACGCCCCCGCGTACCAGCAGGGCCAGAACCAGCTCT
ATAACGAGCTCAATCTAGGACGAAGAGAGGAGTACGATGTTTTGGACAAGAGACGTGGCCGGGACCCTGA
GATGGGGGGAAAGCCGAGAAGGAAGAACCCTCAGGAAGGCCTGTACAATGAACTGCAGAAAGATAAGATG
GCGGAGGCCTACAGTGAGATTGGGATGAAAGGCGAGCGCCGGAGGGGCAAGGGGCACGATGGCCTTTACC
AGGGTCTCAGTACAGCCACCAAGGACACCTACGACGCCCTTCACATGCAGGCCCTGCCCCCTCGCCGGGC
CAAGCGGTCCGGATCCGGAGCCACCAACTTCAGCCTGCTGAAGCAGGCCGGCGACGTGGAGGAGAACCCC
GGCCCCGCGGTGTACCAGCTGAGAGACTCTAAATCCAGTGACAAGTCTGTCTGCCTATTCACCGATTTTG
ATTCTCAAACAAATGTGTCACAAAGTAAGGATTCTGATGTGTATATCACAGACAAAACTGTGCTAGACAT
GAGGTCTATGGACTTCAAGAGCAACAGTGCTGTGGCCTGGAGCAACAAATCTGACTTTGCATGTGCAAAC
GCCTTCAACAACAGCATTATTCCAGAAGACACCTTCTTCCCCAGCCCAGGTAAGGGCAGCTTTGGTGCCT
TCGCAGGCTGTTTCCTTGCTTCAGGAATGGCCAGGGGATCCTCTAGAGTCGACCTGCAGGCATGCAAGCT
TGGCGTAATCATGGTCATAGCTGTTTCCTGTGTGAAATTGTTATCCGCTCACAATTCCACACAACATACG
AGCCGGAAGCATAAAGTGTAAAGCCTGGGGTGCCTAATGAGTGAGCTAACTCACATTAATTGCGTTGCGC
TCACTGCCCGCTTTCCAGTCGGGAAACCTGTCGTGCCAGCTGCATTAATGAATCGGCCAACGCGCGGGGA
GAGGCGGTTTGCGTATTGGGCGCTCTTCCGCTTCCTCGCTCACTGACTCGCTGCGCTCGGTCGTTCGGCT
GCGGCGAGCGGTATCAGCTCACTCAAAGGCGGTAATACGGTTATCCACAGAATCAGGGGATAACGCAGGA
AAGAACATGTGAGCAAAAGGCCAGCAAAAGGCCAGGAACCGTAAAAAGGCCGCGTTGCTGGCGTTTTTCC
ATAGGCTCCGCCCCCCTGACGAGCATCACAAAAATCGACGCTCAAGTCAGAGGTGGCGAAACCCGACAGG
ACTATAAAGATACCAGGCGTTTCCCCCTGGAAGCTCCCTCGTGCGCTCTCCTGTTCCGACCCTGCCGCTT
ACCGGATACCTGTCCGCCTTTCTCCCTTCGGGAAGCGTGGCGCTTTCTCATAGCTCACGCTGTAGGTATC
TCAGTTCGGTGTAGGTCGTTCGCTCCAAGCTGGGCTGTGTGCACGAACCCCCCGTTCAGCCCGACCGCTG
CGCCTTATCCGGTAACTATCGTCTTGAGTCCAACCCGGTAAGACACGACTTATCGCCACTGGCAGCAGCC
ACTGGTAACAGGATTAGCAGAGCGAGGTATGTAGGCGGTGCTACAGAGTTCTTGAAGTGGTGGCCTAACT
ACGGCTACACTAGAAGAACAGTATTTGGTATCTGCGCTCTGCTGAAGCCAGTTACCTTCGGAAAAAGAGT
TGGTAGCTCTTGATCCGGCAAACAAACCACCGCTGGTAGCGGTGGTTTTTTTGTTTGCAAGCAGCAGATT
ACGCGCAGAAAAAAAGGATCTCAA
Features (pLannotate 1.2.2; 17 found; start..end, strand, type, name):
    171..1031    -  CDS            AmpR: β-lactamase; bla; confers resistance to ampicillin, carbenicillin, and related antibiotics
   1032..1136    -  promoter       AmpR promoter: bla
   1231..1266    +  CDS            rop (fragment): Rop protein, which maintains plasmids at low copy number; rop
   1368..1467    +  misc_feature   bom (fragment): basis of mobility region from pBR322
   1473..1630    -  CDS            lacZα (fragment): LacZα fragment of β-galactosidase; lacZ fragment
   2047..3060    +  CDS            TFAP4: TFAP4_HUMAN - Also known as BHLHC41. Experimental evidence at protein level: Swiss-Prot protein existence level 1. Transcription factor that activates both viral and cellular genes by binding to the symmetrical DNA sequence 5'-CAGCTG-3'. From Homo sapiens (Human).
   3241..3579    +  CDS            KV2A7_MOUSE: Experimental evidence at protein level: Swiss-Prot protein existence level 1. From Mus musculus (Mouse).
   3625..4707    +  CDS            IGG1_HUMAN (fragment): Experimental evidence at protein level: Swiss-Prot protein existence level 1. Immunoglobulins, also known as antibodies, are membrane-bound or secreted glycoproteins produced by B lymphocytes. In the recognition phase of humoral immunity, the membrane-bound immunoglobulins serve as receptors which, upon binding of a specific antigen, trigger the clonal expansion and differentiation of B lymphocytes into immunoglobulins- secreting plasma cells. Secreted immunoglobulins mediate the effector phase of humoral immunity, which results in the elimination of bound antigens (PubMed:22158414, PubMed:201
   4729..5049    +  CDS            CD28 (fragment): CD28_HUMAN - Experimental evidence at protein level: Swiss-Prot protein existence level 1. Involved in T-cell activation, the induction of cell proliferation and cytokine production and promotion of T-cell survival. Enhances the production of IL4 and IL10 in T-cells in conjunction with TCR/CD3 ligation and CD40L costimulation (PubMed:8617933). Isoform 3 enhances CD40L-mediated activation of NF-kappa-B and kinases MAPK8 and PAK2 in T-cells (PubMed:15067037). From Homo sapiens (Human).
   5050..5385    +  CDS            CD247 (fragment): CD3Z_HUMAN - Also known as CD3Z, T3Z, TCRZ. Experimental evidence at protein level: Swiss-Prot protein existence level 1. Part of the TCR-CD3 complex present on T-lymphocyte cell surface that plays an essential role in adaptive immune response. When antigen presenting cells (APCs) activate T-cell receptor (TCR), TCR- mediated signals are transmitted across the cell membrane by the CD3 chains CD3D, CD3E, CD3G and CD3Z. All CD3 chains contain immunoreceptor tyrosine-based activation motifs (ITAMs) in their cytoplasmic domain. Upon TCR engagement, these motifs become phosphorylated by Src family
   5452..5718    +  CDS            TRAC (fragment): TRAC_HUMAN - Also known as TCRA. Experimental evidence at protein level: Swiss-Prot protein existence level 1. Constant region of T cell receptor (TR) alpha chain (PubMed:24600447). Alpha-beta T cell receptors are antigen specific receptors which are essential to the immune response and are present on the cell surface of T lymphocytes. Recognize peptide-major histocompatibility (MH) (pMH) complexes that are displayed by antigen presenting cells (APC), a prerequisite for efficient T cell adaptive immunity against pathogens (PubMed:25493333). Binding of alpha-beta TR to pMH complex initiates TR-
   5774..5811    +  misc_feature   MCS (fragment): pUC18/19 multiple cloning site
   5848..5864    -  protein_bind   lac operator: The lac repressor binds to the lac operator to inhibit transcription in E. coli. This inhibition can be relieved by adding lactose or isopropyl-β-D-thiogalactopyranoside (IPTG). lac repressor encoded by lacI
   5872..5902    -  promoter       lac promoter: promoter for the E. coli lac operon
   5917..5938    -  protein_bind   CAP binding site: CAP binding activates transcription in the presence of cAMP. E. coli catabolite activator protein
   5951..6043    -  CDS            lacI (fragment): lac repressor; lacI; The lac repressor binds to the lac operator to inhibit transcription in E. coli. This inhibition can be relieved by adding lactose or isopropyl-β-D-thiogalactopyranoside (IPTG).
   6226..6814    -  rep_origin     ori: high-copy-number ColE1/pMB1/pBR322/pUC origin of replication
