[The description below was written by a language model from this plasmid's Addgene catalogue record and pLannotate feature annotations shown in this document.]
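Description:
pIG-749_HA-GD2-28z_CAR_TFAP4 is a pUC19-based, high-copy bacterial plasmid (about 6.8 kb) that serves as a source of homology-directed repair (HDR) template DNA for non-viral, CRISPR-mediated knock-in at the TRAC locus of human T cells. It is maintained in E. coli through the ColE1/pUC origin and selected with ampicillin via the β-lactamase gene and its bla promoter. Remnants of the pUC19 lacZα region, lac promoter/operator, CAP site and multiple cloning site flank the insert, which was assembled by Gibson cloning.

The payload places two coding regions in the same orientation. The first is human TFAP4, a basic helix-loop-helix transcription factor that binds the CAGCTG motif. Downstream is the HA-GD2-28z chimeric antigen receptor. The annotation shows its parts as a mouse kappa light-chain variable segment, a region matching human IgG1 that probably covers the remaining antibody-derived binder sequence and a spacer, a CD28 fragment supplying the costimulatory portion, and the CD3ζ (CD247) signalling domain with its ITAMs. A TRAC fragment follows the CAR and is consistent with a 3′ homology arm. The unannotated stretch upstream of TFAP4 would be expected to hold the 5′ arm, though the feature table does not label it.

No eukaryotic promoter is annotated, and the record does not state how expression is driven or what joins the two coding regions. Integration into TRAC would fit use of endogenous regulation, but this is an inference. The associated work concerns pooled discovery of synthetic knock-in sequences for programming durable T cell therapies, with TFAP4 paired with a GD2-directed CAR in this construct.
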