Addgene plasmid #207490: pIG-749_HA-GD2-28z_CAR_TFAP4
Purpose: This plasmid can be used to generate HDR templates for non-viral knockin into the TRAC locus of human T cells.
Depositing lab: Alexander Marson. Depositing organization: J. David Gladstone Institutes. Publication: Modular pooled discovery of synthetic knockin sequences to program durable cell therapies. Blaeschke F, Chen YY, Apathy R, Daniel B, Chen AY, Chen PA, Sandor K, Zhang W, Li Z, Mowery CT, Yamamoto TN, Nyberg WA, To A, Yu R, Bueno R, Kim MC, Schmidt R, Goodman DB, Feuchtinger T, Eyquem J, Jimmie Ye C, Carnevale J, Satpathy AT, Shifrut E, Roth TL, Marson A. Cell. 2023 Sep 14;186(19):4216-4234.e33. doi: 10.1016/j.cell.2023.08.013. PubMed 37714135.
Backbone
  Vector backbone: PUC19
  Vector type: CRISPR
Growth in bacteria
  Bacterial resistance: Ampicillin, 100 μg/mL
  Growth temperature: 37°C
  Growth strain: NEB Stable
  Copy number: High Copy
Gene/Insert
  Gene/Insert name: TFAP4, HA-GD2-28z_CAR
  Species: H. sapiens (human)
  Entrez Gene: TFAP4 (a.k.a. AP-4, bHLHc41)
  Cloning method: Gibson Cloning
Resource information
  A portion of this plasmid was derived from a plasmid made by: HA-GD2-28z CAR sequence was provided by Crystal Mackall/Robbie Majzner.
Terms and licenses: Academic/Nonprofit Terms; Industry Terms: Not Available to Industry
Depositor comments: Please visit https://doi.org/10.1101/2022.07.27.501186 for bioRxiv preprint.
How to cite: pIG-749_HA-GD2-28z_CAR_TFAP4 was a gift from Alexander Marson (Addgene plasmid # 207490 ; http://n2t.net/addgene:207490 ; RRID:Addgene_207490)
